Addgene plasmid #99209: pDB021CH(+)
Purpose: Accessory plasmid for PACE of PylRS variants
Depositing lab: David Liu. Depositing organization: Harvard University. Publication: Continuous directed evolution of aminoacyl-tRNA synthetases. Bryson DI, Fan C, Guo LT, Miller C, Soll D, Liu DR. Nat Chem Biol. 2017 Oct 16. doi: 10.1038/nchembio.2474. PubMed 29035361.
Backbone
  Vector backbone: SC101
  Backbone manufacturer: David Liu Lab
  Backbone size w/o insert (bp): 2921
  Total vector size (bp): 7034
  Vector type: Bacterial Expression
Growth in bacteria
  Bacterial resistance: Ampicillin, 100 μg/mL
  Growth temperature: 37°C
  Growth strain: DH5alpha
  Copy number: Low Copy
Gene/Insert
  Gene/Insert name: PT7 [SD8] gIII, luxAB; ProK pylT
  Species: Synthetic
  Insert size (bp): 4113
  Promoter: PT7 and PproK
  Cloning method: Ligation Independent Cloning
  Sequencing primers: 5′ n/a; 3′ n/a
Terms and licenses: Academic/Nonprofit Terms; Industry Terms: Not Available to Industry
How to cite: pDB021CH(+) was a gift from David Liu (Addgene plasmid # 99209 ; http://n2t.net/addgene:99209 ; RRID:Addgene_99209)
