[The description below was written by a language model from this plasmid's Addgene catalogue record and pLannotate feature annotations shown in this document.]
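Description:
pDB021CH(+) is a 7,034 bp low-copy bacterial accessory plasmid built for phage-assisted continuous evolution (PACE) of pyrrolysyl-tRNA synthetase (PylRS) variants. It replicates in E. coli from the pSC101 origin, which depends on the plasmid-encoded Rep101 (RepA) protein. It is selected with ampicillin through a β-lactamase gene driven by its own bla promoter. A short annotated fragment of a chloramphenicol acetyltransferase gene lies near the AmpR cassette. It appears to be a non-functional remnant of an earlier backbone rather than a usable marker.

The roughly 4.1 kb synthetic insert contains two expression units. In the first, an rrnB T1 terminator insulates a T7 promoter that drives M13 gene III, followed by the luxA and luxB luciferase subunit genes; the insert name indicates an "SD8" ribosome-binding site ahead of gene III. Gene III encodes pIII, the minor coat protein that M13 needs to produce infectious progeny. In PACE it is removed from the selection phage and supplied from the accessory plasmid only when the evolving activity is present. LuxAB is co-transcribed with gene III, so the same transcriptional output can be read as luminescence. The second unit uses the proK promoter to express pylT, the pyrrolysine tRNA (annotated as a tRNA feature), followed by a bacterial terminator.

Because gene III is under T7 control, its expression requires T7 RNA polymerase supplied from elsewhere. The record does not say how synthetase activity is coupled to that polymerase. It also does not explain the "(+)" in the name, or whether any stop codons have been introduced into the components of this plasmid.
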