Features (pLannotate 1.2.2; 12 found; start..end, strand, type, name):
     11..55      +  terminator     rrnB T1 terminator: transcription terminator T1 from the E. coli rrnB gene
     80..98      +  promoter       T7 promoter: promoter for bacteriophage T7 RNA polymerase
    137..1410    +  CDS            M13 gene III (fragment) (sequence partly withheld): pIII; III; minor coat protein
   1410..2489    +  CDS            luxA (sequence partly withheld): LUXA1_PHOLU - Experimental evidence at protein level: Swiss-Prot protein existence level 1. Light-emitting reaction in luminous bacteria. From Photorhabdus luminescens (Xenorhabdus luminescens).
   2553..3533    +  CDS            LuxB: LuxB luciferase subunit; luxB; from the Photorhabdus luminescens bioluminescence operon
   3821..3889    +  ncRNA          tRNA: Accession: RF00005 - tRNA
   3912..3941    +  terminator     bacterial terminator (fragment): putative bacterial transcription terminator
   4027..4086    -  CDS            CmR (fragment): chloramphenicol acetyltransferase; cat; confers resistance to chloramphenicol
   4258..5118    -  CDS            AmpR: β-lactamase; bla; confers resistance to ampicillin, carbenicillin, and related antibiotics
   5119..5223    -  promoter       AmpR promoter: bla
   5330..6280    -  CDS            Rep101: RepA protein needed for replication with the pSC101 origin; rep101
   6328..6550    -  rep_origin     pSC101 ori: low-copy replication origin that requires the Rep101 protein
>Addgene plasmid #99209 | pDB021CH(+) | addgene full sequence | sequence record 192214 | Addgene NGS Result
GACATCCGGTCAAATAAAACGAAAGGCTCAGTCGAAAGACTTGGCCTTTCGTTTTGCTGAGGAGACTTAG
GGACCCTACTAATACGACTCACTATAGGGAGAAAGACCTGCAGGTGCAGTAAGGAGGAAAAAAAAA
[85 nt withheld, positions 137-221]
C
[98 nt withheld, positions 223-320]
A
[305 nt withheld, positions 322-626]
G
[176 nt withheld, positions 628-803]
CCAATCGTCTGACCTGCCTCAACCTCCTGTC
[82 nt withheld, positions 835-916]
GCTCTGAGGGA
[161 nt withheld, positions 928-1088]
T
[41 nt withheld, positions 1090-1130]
T
[62 nt withheld, positions 1132-1193]
A
[35 nt withheld, positions 1195-1229]
CCTCCCTCAATCGGTTGAATGTCGCCCTTTTGTCTTTGGCGCTGGTAAACCTTACGAGTTCAGTATCGAC
TGCGATAAGATCAACCTGTTCCGC
[50 nt withheld, positions 1324-1373]
T
[37 nt withheld, positions 1375-1411]
GAAATTTGGAAACTTTTTGCTTACATACCAACCTCCCCAATTTTCCCAAACAGAGGTAATGAAACGTTTG
GTTAAATTAGGTCGCATCTCTGAGGAGTGTGGTTTTGATACCGTATGGTTACTGGAGCATCATTTCACGG
AGTTTGGTTTGCTTGGTAACCCTTATGTCGCTGCTGCATATTTACTTGGCGCGACTAAAAAATTGAATGT
AGGAACTGCCGCTATTGTTCTTCCCACAGCCCATCCAGTACGCCAACTTGAAGATGTGAATTTATTGGAT
CAAATGTCAAAAGGACGATTTCGGTTTGGTATTTGCCGAGGGCTTTACAACAAGGACTTTCGCGTATTCG
GCACAGATATGAATAACAGTCGCGCCTTAGCGGAATGCTGGTACGGGCTGATAAAGAATGGCATGACAGA
GGGATATATGGAAGCTGATAATGAACATATCAAGTTCCATAAGGTAAAAGTAAACCCCGCGGCGTATAGC
AGAGGTGGCGCACCGGTTTATGTGGTGGCTGAATCAGCTTCGACGACTGAGTGGGCTGCTCAATTTGGCC
TACCGATGATATTAAGTTGGATTATAAATACTAACGAAAAGAAAGCACAACTTGAGCTTTATAATGAAGT
GGCTCAAGAATATGGGCACGATATTCATAATATCGACCATTGCTTATCATATATAACATCTGTAGATCAT
GACTCAATTAAAGCGAAAGAGATTTGCCGGAAATTTCTGGGGCATTGGTATGATTCTTATGTGAATGCTA
CGACTATTTTTGATGATTCAGACCAAACAAGAGGTTATGATTTCAATAAAGGGCAGTGGCGTGACTTTGT
ATTAAAAGGACATAAAGATACTAATCGCCGTATTGATTACAGTTACGAAATCAATCCCGTGGGAACGCCG
CAGGAATGTATTGACATAATTCAAAAAGACATTGATGCTACAGGAATATCAAATATTTGTTGTGGATTTG
AAGCTAATGGAACAGTAGACGAAATTATTGCTTCCATGAAGCTCTTCCAGTCTGATGTCATGCCATTTCT
TAAAGAAAAACAACGTTCGCTATTATATTATGGCGGTGGCGGTAGCGGCGGTGGCGGTAGCGGCGGTGGC
GGTAGCGGCGGTGGCGGTAGCAAATTTGGATTGTTCTTCCTTAACTTCATCAATTCAACAACTGTTCAAG
AACAGAGTATAGTTCGCATGCAGGAAATAACGGAGTATGTTGATAAGTTGAATTTTGAACAGATTTTAGT
GTATGAAAATCATTTTTCAGATAATGGTGTTGTCGGCGCTCCTCTGACTGTTTCTGGTTTTCTGCTCGGT
TTAACAGAGAAAATTAAAATTGGTTCATTAAATCACATCATTACAACTCATCATCCTGTCCGCATAGCGG
AGGAAGCTTGCTTATTGGATCAGTTAAGTGAAGGGAGATTTATTTTAGGGTTTAGTGATTGCGAAAAAAA
AGATGAAATGCATTTTTTTAATCGCCCGGTTGAATATCAACAGCAACTATTTGAAGAGTGTTATGAAATC
ATTAACGATGCTTTAACAACAGGCTATTGTAATCCAGATAACGATTTTTATAGCTTCCCTAAAATATCTG
TAAATCCCCATGCTTATACGCCAGGCGGACCTCGGAAATATGTAACAGCAACCAGTCATCATATTGTTGA
GTGGGCGGCCAAAAAAGGTATTCCTCTCATCTTTAAGTGGGATGATTCTAATGATGTTAGATATGAATAT
GCTGAAAGATATAAAGCCGTTGCGGATAAATATGACGTTGACCTATCAGAGATAGACCATCAGTTAATGA
TATTAGTTAACTATAACGAAGATAGTAATAAAGCTAAACAAGAGACGCGTGCATTTATTAGTGATTATGT
TCTTGAAATGCACCCTAATGAAAATTTCGAAAATAAACTTGAAGAAATAATTGCAGAAAACGCTGTCGGA
AATTATACGGAGTGTATAACTGCGGCTAAGTTGGCAATTGAAAAGTGTGGTGCGAAAAGTGTATTGCTGT
CCTTTGAACCAATGAATGATTTGATGAGCCAAAAAAATGTAATCAATATTGTTGATGATAATATTAAGAA
GTACCACACGGAATATACCTAAACGGAGCCAATGTACGCAAAAAACCCCGCTTCAGCGGGGTTTTTTCGC
CAAAAAAAACCCCGCCCTGTCAGGGGCGGGGTTTTTTTTTAGGGCCCTACTGACTGTCCGTGTGCTTCTC
AAATGCCTGAGGCCAGTTTGCTCAGGCTCTCCCCGTGGAGGTAATAATTGACGATATGATCAGTGCACGG
CTAACTAAGCGGCCTGCTGACTTTCTCGCCGATCAAAAGGCATTTTGCTATTAAGGGATTGACGAGGGCG
TATCTGCGCAGTAAGATGCGCCCCGCATTCGGAAACCTGATCATGTAGATCGAATGGACTCTAAATCCGT
TCAGCCGGGTTAGATTCCCGGGGTTTCCGCCAGGATCCGTCGACCTGCAGATCCTTAGCGAAAGCTAAGG
ATTTTTTTTAAGCTTCTGCCATTCATCCGCTTATTATCACTTATTCAGGCGTAGCAACCAGGCGTTTAAG
GGCACCAATAACTGCCTTAAAAAAATTACGCCCCGCCCTGCCACTCATCGCAGTACTGTTGTAATTCATT
AAGCATTCTGCCGACGTTCATCGGATCCCGGGCCCGTCGACTGCAGAGGCCTGCATGCAAGCTTGGCGTA
ATCATGATGGACTTAATTAACGGCACTGCGAAAAAACCCCGCCGAAGCGGGGTTTTTTGCGAAATATAAT
GACCCTCTTGATAACCCAAGAGGGCATTTTTTAATGCCCATGGCGTTTACCAATGCTTAATCAGTGAGGC
ACCTATCTCAGCGATCTGTCTATTTCGTTCATCCATAGTTGCCTGACTCCCCGTCGTGTAGATAACTACG
ATACGGGAGGGCTTACCATCTGGCCCCAGTGCTGCAATGATACCGCGAGACCCACGCTCACCGGCTCCAG
ATTTATCAGCAATAAACCAGCCAGCCGGAAGGGCCGAGCGCAGAAGTGGTCCTGCAACTTTATCCGCCTC
CATCCAGTCTATTAATTGTTGCCGGGAAGCTAGAGTAAGTAGTTCGCCAGTTAATAGTTTGCGCAACGTT
GTTGCCATTGCTACAGGCATCGTGGTGTCACGCTCGTCGTTTGGTATGGCTTCATTCAGCTCCGGTTCCC
AACGATCAAGGCGAGTTACATGATCCCCCATGTTGTGCAAAAAAGCGGTTAGCTCCTTCGGTCCTCCGAT
CGTTGTCAGAAGTAAGTTGGCCGCAGTGTTATCACTCATGGTTATGGCAGCACTGCATAATTCTCTTACT
GTCATGCCATCCGTAAGATGCTTTTCTGTGACTGGTGAGTACTCAACCAAGTCATTCTGAGAATAGTGTA
TGCGGCGACCGAGTTGCTCTTGCCCAGCGTCAATACGGGATAATACCGCGCCACATAGCAGAACTTTAAA
AGTGCTCATCATTGGAAAACGTTCTTCGGGGCGAAAACTCTCAAGGATCTTACCGCTGTTGAGATCCAGT
TCGATGTAACCCACTCGTGCACCCAACTGATCTTCAGCATCTTTTACTTTCACCAGCGTTTCTGGGTGAG
CAAAAACAGGAAGGCAAAATGCCGCAAAAAAGGGAATAAGGGCGACACGGAAATGTTGAATACTCATACT
CTTCCTTTTTCAATATTATTGAAGCATTTATCAGGGTTATTGTCTCATGAGCGGATACATATTTGAATGT
ATTTAGAAAAATAAACAAATAGGGGTTCCGCGCACATTTCCCCGAAAAGTGCCACCTGACGTCTAAGAAA
CCATTATTATCATGACATTAACCTATAAAAATAGGCGTATCACGAGGCCCTTAGGCCAAATAGGCCGTTC
AGATCCTTCCGTATTTAGCCAGTATGTTCTCTAGTGTGGTTCGTTGTTTTTGCGTGAGCCATGAGAACGA
ACCATTGAGATCATGCTTACTTTGCATGTCACTCAAAAATTTTGCCTCAAAACTGGTGAGCTGAATTTTT
GCAGTTAAAGCATCGTGTAGTGTTTTTCTTAGTCCGTTACGTAGGTAGGAATCTGATGTAATGGTTGTTG
GTATTTTGTCACCATTCATTTTTATCTGGTTGTTCTCAAGTTCGGTTACGAGATCCATTTGTCTATCTAG
TTCAACTTGGAAAATCAACGTATCAGTCGGGCGGCCTCGCTTATCAACCACCAATTTCATATTGCTGTAA
GTGTTTAAATCTTTACTTATTGGTTTCAAAACCCATTGGTTAAGCCTTTTAAACTCATGGTAGTTATTTT
CAAGCATTAACATGAACTTAAATTCATCAAGGCTAATCTCTATATTTGCCTTGTGAGTTTTCTTTTGTGT
TAGTTCTTTTAATAACCACTCATAAATCCTCATAGAGTATTTGTTTTCAAAAGACTTAACATGTTCCAGA
TTATATTTTATGAATTTTTTTAACTGGAAAAGATAAGGCAATATCTCTTCACTAAAAACTAATTCTAATT
TTTCGCTTGAGAACTTGGCATAGTTTGTCCACTGGAAAATCTCAAAGCCTTTAACCAAAGGATTCCTGAT
TTCCACAGTTCTCGTCATCAGCTCTCTGGTTGCTTTAGCTAATACACCATAAGCATTTTCCCTACTGATG
TTCATCATCTGAGCGTATTGGTTATAAGTGAACGATACCGTCCGTTCTTTCCTTGTAGGGTTTTCAATCG
TGGGGTTGAGTAGTGCCACACAGCATAAAATTAGCTTGGTTTCATGCTCCGTTAAGTCATAGCGACTAAT
CGCTAGTTCATTTGCTTTGAAAACAACTAATTCAGACATACATCTCAATTGGTCTAGGTAATTTTAATCA
CTATACCAATTGAGATGGGCTAGTCAATGATAATTACTAGTCCTTTTCCTTTGAGTTGTGGGTATCTGTA
AATTCTGCTAGACCTTTGCTGGAAAACTTGTAAATTCTGCTAGACCCTCTGTAAATTCCGCTAGACCTTT
GTGTGTTTTTTTTGTTTATATTAAAGTGGTTATAATTTATAGAATAAAGAAAGAATAAAAAAAGATAAAA
AGAATAGATCCCAGCCCTGTGTATAACTCACTACTTTAGTCAGTTCCGCAGTATTACAAAAGGATGTCGC
AAACGCTGTTTGCTCCTCTACAAAACAGACCTTAAAACCCTAAAGGCTTAAGTAGCACCCTCGCAAGCTC
GGGCAAATCGCTGAATATTCCTTTTGTCTCCAACCATCAGGCACCTGAGTCGCTGTCTTTTTCGTGACAT
TCAGTTCGCTGCGCTCACGGCTCTGGCAGTGAATGGGGGTAAATGGCACTACAGGCGCCTTTTATGGATT
CATGCAAGGAAACTACCCATAATACAAGAAAAGCCCGTCACGGGCTTCTCAGGGCGTTTTATGGCGGGTC
TGCTATGTGGTGCTATCTGACTTTTTGCTGTTCAGCAGTTCCTGCCCTCTGATTTTCCAGTCTGACCACT
TCGGATTATCCCGTGACAGGTCATTCAGACTGGCTAATGCACCCAGTAAGGCAGCGGTATCATCAACAGG
CTTACCCGTCTTACTGTCAAGAG
